Addgene plasmid #210134: lentiCRISPR v2-sgNCKAP1-2
Purpose: knock out NCKAP1 in mammalian cells
Depositing lab: Boyi Gan. Depositing organization: University of Texas MD Anderson Cancer Center. Publication: Actin cytoskeleton vulnerability to disulfide stress mediates disulfidptosis. Liu X, Nie L, Zhang Y, Yan Y, Wang C, Colic M, Olszewski K, Horbath A, Chen X, Lei G, Mao C, Wu S, Zhuang L, Poyurovsky MV, James You M, Hart T, Billadeau DD, Chen J, Gan B. Nat Cell Biol. 2023 Mar;25(3):404-414. doi: 10.1038/s41556-023-01091-2. Epub 2023 Feb 6. PubMed 36747082.
Backbone
  Vector backbone: lentiCRISPR v2
  Backbone manufacturer: Feng Zhang
  Backbone size w/o insert (bp): 12000
  Total vector size (bp): 12000
  Vector type: CRISPR
  Selectable markers: Puromycin
Growth in bacteria
  Bacterial resistance: Ampicillin, 100 μg/mL
  Growth temperature: 37°C
  Growth strain: NEB Stable
  Copy number: High Copy
Gene/Insert
  Gene/Insert name: Nck-associated protein 1 (alt names: NCKAP1; NAP1)
  gRNA/shRNA sequence: TGACATAAGAGAATGCAAGG
  Species: H. sapiens (human)
  GenBank ID: NM_013436.5 NM_013436.5
  Entrez Gene: NCKAP1 (a.k.a. HEM2, NAP1, NAP125, p125Nap1)
Terms and licenses: Academic/Nonprofit Terms; Industry Terms: Not Available to Industry
How to cite: lentiCRISPR v2-sgNCKAP1-2 was a gift from Boyi Gan (Addgene plasmid # 210134 ; http://n2t.net/addgene:210134 ; RRID:Addgene_210134)
