[The description below was written by a language model from this plasmid's Addgene catalogue record and pLannotate feature annotations shown in this document.]
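Description:
lentiCRISPR v2-sgNCKAP1-2 is a third-generation-style, self-inactivating HIV-1 lentiviral CRISPR plasmid built on the lentiCRISPR v2 backbone and designed to knock out human NCKAP1 (Nck-associated protein 1, also known as NAP1 or HEM2) in mammalian cells. It is an all-in-one design. A human U6 RNA polymerase III promoter drives a single guide RNA, made up of an NCKAP1-targeting spacer fused to the Streptococcus pyogenes gRNA scaffold. Downstream, an EF-1α core promoter drives S. pyogenes Cas9 followed by a puromycin N-acetyltransferase coding sequence, so transduced cells can be selected with puromycin. The feature table does not annotate the element linking Cas9 to PuroR. A WPRE after this cassette enhances transcript expression.

The viral portion is framed by a CMV enhancer/promoter joined to a truncated 5' LTR, which drives genomic RNA production in packaging cells, and a ΔU3 3' LTR that inactivates LTR promoter activity after integration. Between them lie the Ψ packaging signal with a gag fragment, the RRE for Rev-dependent nuclear export, and the cPPT/CTS. Packaging functions must be supplied in trans. Outside the LTRs are a bGH polyadenylation signal, an f1 origin, and an SV40/EM7-driven BleoR cassette with SV40 poly(A). In bacteria the plasmid is maintained by a high-copy ColE1/pUC-type origin and AmpR. The catalogue lists the total size as about 12 kb, whereas the sequenced record is 13,013 nt. The plasmid was deposited in connection with a study of actin cytoskeleton vulnerability to disulfide stress (disulfidptosis), and the "-2" in the name suggests it is one of several NCKAP1 guides.
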