Features (pLannotate 1.2.2; 33 found; start..end, strand, type, name):
    207..387     +  LTR            5' LTR (truncated): truncated 5' long terminal repeat (LTR) from HIV-1
    434..559     +  misc_feature   HIV-1 Ψ: packaging signal of human immunodeficiency virus type 1
    543..906     +  CDS            HIV-1 gag (fragment): gag protein from human immunodeficiency virus 1; gag
   1052..1285    +  misc_feature   RRE: The Rev response element (RRE) of HIV-1 allows for Rev-dependent mRNA export from the nucleus to the cytoplasm.
   1662..1762    +  CDS            Rev (fragment): human immunodeficiency virus 1 (HIV-1) Rev protein; rev; enhances nuclear export of unspliced and incompletely spliced viral mRNAs
   1812..1929    +  misc_feature   cPPT/CTS: central polypurine tract and central termination sequence of HIV-1
   1980..2220    +  promoter       U6 promoter: RNA polymerase III promoter for human U6 snRNA
   2250..2325    +  misc_RNA       gRNA scaffold: guide RNA scaffold for the Streptococcus pyogenes CRISPR/Cas9 system
   2343..2361    +  CDS            small t antigen (fragment): SV40 (simian virus 40) small t antigen
   2387..2598    +  promoter       EF-1α core promoter: core promoter for human elongation factor EF-1α
   2623..6726    +  CDS            Cas9: Cas9 (Csn1) endonuclease from the Streptococcus pyogenes Type II CRISPR/Cas system generates RNA-guided double strand breaks in DNA
   6864..7461    +  CDS            PuroR (fragment): puromycin N-acetyltransferase; pac from Streptomyces; confers resistance to puromycin
   7477..8065    +  misc_feature   WPRE: woodchuck hepatitis virus posttranscriptional regulatory element
   8116..8135    +  misc_feature   cPPT/CTS (fragment): central polypurine tract and central termination sequence of HIV-1
   8137..8370    +  LTR            3' LTR (ΔU3): self-inactivating 3' long terminal repeat (LTR) from HIV-1
   8402..8626    +  polyA_signal   bGH poly(A) signal: bovine growth hormone polyadenylation signal
   8630..8651    +  promoter       SV40 promoter (fragment): SV40 enhancer and early promoter
   8672..9100    +  rep_origin     f1 ori (sequence partly withheld): f1 bacteriophage origin of replication; arrow indicates direction of (+) strand synthesis
   9114..9443    +  promoter       SV40 promoter: SV40 enhancer and early promoter
   9491..9538    +  promoter       EM7 promoter: synthetic bacterial promoter&nbsp
   9557..9931    +  CDS            BleoR: antibiotic-binding protein; Sh ble from Streptoalloteichus hindustanus; confers resistance to bleomycin, phleomycin, and Zeocin™
   9941..10066   +  CDS            ble (fragment): BLE_KLEPN - Experimental evidence at protein level: Swiss-Prot protein existence level 1. Binding protein with a strong affinity to the bleomycin family of antibiotics. Binds to CL990; an antimitotic-antibiotic compound. From Klebsiella pneumoniae.
  10061..10182   +  polyA_signal   SV40 poly(A) signal: SV40 polyadenylation signal
  10253..10275   -  protein_bind   lac operator (fragment): The lac repressor binds to the lac operator to inhibit transcription in E. coli. This inhibition can be relieved by adding lactose or isopropyl-β-D-thiogalactopyranoside (IPTG). lac repressor encoded by lacI
  10279..10309   -  promoter       lac promoter: promoter for the E. coli lac operon
  10324..10345   -  protein_bind   CAP binding site: CAP binding activates transcription in the presence of cAMP. E. coli catabolite activator protein
  10358..10450   -  CDS            lacI (fragment): lac repressor; lacI; The lac repressor binds to the lac operator to inhibit transcription in E. coli. This inhibition can be relieved by adding lactose or isopropyl-β-D-thiogalactopyranoside (IPTG).
  10633..11221   -  rep_origin     ori: high-copy-number ColE1/pMB1/pBR322/pUC origin of replication
  11392..12252   -  CDS            AmpR: β-lactamase; bla; confers resistance to ampicillin, carbenicillin, and related antibiotics
  12253..12357   -  promoter       AmpR promoter: bla
  12416..12468   -  misc_feature   bom (fragment): basis of mobility region from pBR322
  12623..13002   +  enhancer       CMV enhancer: human cytomegalovirus immediate early enhancer
  13003..189     +  promoter       CMV promoter (across the origin): human cytomegalovirus (CMV) immediate early promoter
>Addgene plasmid #210134 | lentiCRISPR v2-sgNCKAP1-2 | addgene full sequence | sequence record 413639 | Addgene NGS Result
TTGGCAGTACATCAATGGGCGTGGATAGCGGTTTGACTCACGGGGATTTCCAAGTCTCCACCCCATTGAC
GTCAATGGGAGTTTGTTTTGGCACCAAAATCAACGGGACTTTCCAAAATGTCGTAACAACTCCGCCCCAT
TGACGCAAATGGGCGGTAGGCGTGTACGGTGGGAGGTCTATATAAGCAGCGCGTTTTGCCTGTACTGGGT
CTCTCTGGTTAGACCAGATCTGAGCCTGGGAGCTCTCTGGCTAACTAGGGAACCCACTGCTTAAGCCTCA
ATAAAGCTTGCCTTGAGTGCTTCAAGTAGTGTGTGCCCGTCTGTTGTGTGACTCTGGTAACTAGAGATCC
CTCAGACCCTTTTAGTCAGTGTGGAAAATCTCTAGCAGTGGCGCCCGAACAGGGACTTGAAAGCGAAAGG
GAAACCAGAGGAGCTCTCTCGACGCAGGACTCGGCTTGCTGAAGCGCGCACGGCAAGAGGCGAGGGGCGG
CGACTGGTGAGTACGCCAAAAATTTTGACTAGCGGAGGCTAGAAGGAGAGAGATGGGTGCGAGAGCGTCA
GTATTAAGCGGGGGAGAATTAGATCGCGATGGGAAAAAATTCGGTTAAGGCCAGGGGGAAAGAAAAAATA
TAAATTAAAACATATAGTATGGGCAAGCAGGGAGCTAGAACGATTCGCAGTTAATCCTGGCCTGTTAGAA
ACATCAGAAGGCTGTAGACAAATACTGGGACAGCTACAACCATCCCTTCAGACAGGATCAGAAGAACTTA
GATCATTATATAATACAGTAGCAACCCTCTATTGTGTGCATCAAAGGATAGAGATAAAAGACACCAAGGA
AGCTTTAGACAAGATAGAGGAAGAGCAAAACAAAAGTAAGACCACCGCACAGCAAGCGGCCGCTGATCTT
CAGACCTGGAGGAGGAGATATGAGGGACAATTGGAGAAGTGAATTATATAAATATAAAGTAGTAAAAATT
GAACCATTAGGAGTAGCACCCACCAAGGCAAAGAGAAGAGTGGTGCAGAGAGAAAAAAGAGCAGTGGGAA
TAGGAGCTTTGTTCCTTGGGTTCTTGGGAGCAGCAGGAAGCACTATGGGCGCAGCGTCAATGACGCTGAC
GGTACAGGCCAGACAATTATTGTCTGGTATAGTGCAGCAGCAGAACAATTTGCTGAGGGCTATTGAGGCG
CAACAGCATCTGTTGCAACTCACAGTCTGGGGCATCAAGCAGCTCCAGGCAAGAATCCTGGCTGTGGAAA
GATACCTAAAGGATCAACAGCTCCTGGGGATTTGGGGTTGCTCTGGAAAACTCATTTGCACCACTGCTGT
GCCTTGGAATGCTAGTTGGAGTAATAAATCTCTGGAACAGATTTGGAATCACACGACCTGGATGGAGTGG
GACAGAGAAATTAACAATTACACAAGCTTAATACACTCCTTAATTGAAGAATCGCAAAACCAGCAAGAAA
AGAATGAACAAGAATTATTGGAATTAGATAAATGGGCAAGTTTGTGGAATTGGTTTAACATAACAAATTG
GCTGTGGTATATAAAATTATTCATAATGATAGTAGGAGGCTTGGTAGGTTTAAGAATAGTTTTTGCTGTA
CTTTCTATAGTGAATAGAGTTAGGCAGGGATATTCACCATTATCGTTTCAGACCCACCTCCCAACCCCGA
GGGGACCCGACAGGCCCGAAGGAATAGAAGAAGAAGGTGGAGAGAGAGACAGAGACAGATCCATTCGATT
AGTGAACGGATCGGCACTGCGTGCGCCAATTCTGCAGACAAATGGCAGTATTCATCCACAATTTTAAAAG
AAAAGGGGGGATTGGGGGGTACAGTGCAGGGGAAAGAATAGTAGACATAATAGCAACAGACATACAAACT
AAAGAATTACAAAAACAAATTACAAAAATTCAAAATTTTCGGGTTTATTACAGGGACAGCAGAGATCCAG
TTTGGTTAATTAAGGTACCGAGGGCCTATTTCCCATGATTCCTTCATATTTGCATATACGATACAAGGCT
GTTAGAGAGATAATTAGAATTAATTTGACTGTAAACACAAAGATATTAGTACAAAATACGTGACGTAGAA
AGTAATAATTTCTTGGGTAGTTTGCAGTTTTAAAATTATGTTTTAAAATGGACTATCATATGCTTACCGT
AACTTGAAAGTATTTCGATTTCTTGGCTTTATATATCTTGTGGAAAGGACGAAACACCGTGACATAAGAG
AATGCAAGGGTTTTAGAGCTAGAAATAGCAAGTTAAAATAAGGCTAGTCCGTTATCAACTTGAAAAAGTG
GCACCGAGTCGGTGCTTTTTTGAATTCGCTAGCTAGGTCTTGAAAGGAGTGGGAATTGGCTCCGGTGCCC
GTCAGTGGGCAGAGCGCACATCGCCCACAGTCCCCGAGAAGTTGGGGGGAGGGGTCGGCAATTGATCCGG
TGCCTAGAGAAGGTGGCGCGGGGTAAACTGGGAAAGTGATGTCGTGTACTGGCTCCGCCTTTTTCCCGAG
GGTGGGGGAGAACCGTATATAAGTGCAGTAGTCGCCGTGAACGTTCTTTTTCGCAACGGGTTTGCCGCCA
GAACACAGGACCGGTTCTAGAGCGCTGCCACCATGGACAAGAAGTACAGCATCGGCCTGGACATCGGCAC
CAACTCTGTGGGCTGGGCCGTGATCACCGACGAGTACAAGGTGCCCAGCAAGAAATTCAAGGTGCTGGGC
AACACCGACCGGCACAGCATCAAGAAGAACCTGATCGGAGCCCTGCTGTTCGACAGCGGCGAAACAGCCG
AGGCCACCCGGCTGAAGAGAACCGCCAGAAGAAGATACACCAGACGGAAGAACCGGATCTGCTATCTGCA
AGAGATCTTCAGCAACGAGATGGCCAAGGTGGACGACAGCTTCTTCCACAGACTGGAAGAGTCCTTCCTG
GTGGAAGAGGATAAGAAGCACGAGCGGCACCCCATCTTCGGCAACATCGTGGACGAGGTGGCCTACCACG
AGAAGTACCCCACCATCTACCACCTGAGAAAGAAACTGGTGGACAGCACCGACAAGGCCGACCTGCGGCT
GATCTATCTGGCCCTGGCCCACATGATCAAGTTCCGGGGCCACTTCCTGATCGAGGGCGACCTGAACCCC
GACAACAGCGACGTGGACAAGCTGTTCATCCAGCTGGTGCAGACCTACAACCAGCTGTTCGAGGAAAACC
CCATCAACGCCAGCGGCGTGGACGCCAAGGCCATCCTGTCTGCCAGACTGAGCAAGAGCAGACGGCTGGA
AAATCTGATCGCCCAGCTGCCCGGCGAGAAGAAGAATGGCCTGTTCGGAAACCTGATTGCCCTGAGCCTG
GGCCTGACCCCCAACTTCAAGAGCAACTTCGACCTGGCCGAGGATGCCAAACTGCAGCTGAGCAAGGACA
CCTACGACGACGACCTGGACAACCTGCTGGCCCAGATCGGCGACCAGTACGCCGACCTGTTTCTGGCCGC
CAAGAACCTGTCCGACGCCATCCTGCTGAGCGACATCCTGAGAGTGAACACCGAGATCACCAAGGCCCCC
CTGAGCGCCTCTATGATCAAGAGATACGACGAGCACCACCAGGACCTGACCCTGCTGAAAGCTCTCGTGC
GGCAGCAGCTGCCTGAGAAGTACAAAGAGATTTTCTTCGACCAGAGCAAGAACGGCTACGCCGGCTACAT
TGACGGCGGAGCCAGCCAGGAAGAGTTCTACAAGTTCATCAAGCCCATCCTGGAAAAGATGGACGGCACC
GAGGAACTGCTCGTGAAGCTGAACAGAGAGGACCTGCTGCGGAAGCAGCGGACCTTCGACAACGGCAGCA
TCCCCCACCAGATCCACCTGGGAGAGCTGCACGCCATTCTGCGGCGGCAGGAAGATTTTTACCCATTCCT
GAAGGACAACCGGGAAAAGATCGAGAAGATCCTGACCTTCCGCATCCCCTACTACGTGGGCCCTCTGGCC
AGGGGAAACAGCAGATTCGCCTGGATGACCAGAAAGAGCGAGGAAACCATCACCCCCTGGAACTTCGAGG
AAGTGGTGGACAAGGGCGCTTCCGCCCAGAGCTTCATCGAGCGGATGACCAACTTCGATAAGAACCTGCC
CAACGAGAAGGTGCTGCCCAAGCACAGCCTGCTGTACGAGTACTTCACCGTGTATAACGAGCTGACCAAA
GTGAAATACGTGACCGAGGGAATGAGAAAGCCCGCCTTCCTGAGCGGCGAGCAGAAAAAGGCCATCGTGG
ACCTGCTGTTCAAGACCAACCGGAAAGTGACCGTGAAGCAGCTGAAAGAGGACTACTTCAAGAAAATCGA
GTGCTTCGACTCCGTGGAAATCTCCGGCGTGGAAGATCGGTTCAACGCCTCCCTGGGCACATACCACGAT
CTGCTGAAAATTATCAAGGACAAGGACTTCCTGGACAATGAGGAAAACGAGGACATTCTGGAAGATATCG
TGCTGACCCTGACACTGTTTGAGGACAGAGAGATGATCGAGGAACGGCTGAAAACCTATGCCCACCTGTT
CGACGACAAAGTGATGAAGCAGCTGAAGCGGCGGAGATACACCGGCTGGGGCAGGCTGAGCCGGAAGCTG
ATCAACGGCATCCGGGACAAGCAGTCCGGCAAGACAATCCTGGATTTCCTGAAGTCCGACGGCTTCGCCA
ACAGAAACTTCATGCAGCTGATCCACGACGACAGCCTGACCTTTAAAGAGGACATCCAGAAAGCCCAGGT
GTCCGGCCAGGGCGATAGCCTGCACGAGCACATTGCCAATCTGGCCGGCAGCCCCGCCATTAAGAAGGGC
ATCCTGCAGACAGTGAAGGTGGTGGACGAGCTCGTGAAAGTGATGGGCCGGCACAAGCCCGAGAACATCG
TGATCGAAATGGCCAGAGAGAACCAGACCACCCAGAAGGGACAGAAGAACAGCCGCGAGAGAATGAAGCG
GATCGAAGAGGGCATCAAAGAGCTGGGCAGCCAGATCCTGAAAGAACACCCCGTGGAAAACACCCAGCTG
CAGAACGAGAAGCTGTACCTGTACTACCTGCAGAATGGGCGGGATATGTACGTGGACCAGGAACTGGACA
TCAACCGGCTGTCCGACTACGATGTGGACCATATCGTGCCTCAGAGCTTTCTGAAGGACGACTCCATCGA
CAACAAGGTGCTGACCAGAAGCGACAAGAACCGGGGCAAGAGCGACAACGTGCCCTCCGAAGAGGTCGTG
AAGAAGATGAAGAACTACTGGCGGCAGCTGCTGAACGCCAAGCTGATTACCCAGAGAAAGTTCGACAATC
TGACCAAGGCCGAGAGAGGCGGCCTGAGCGAACTGGATAAGGCCGGCTTCATCAAGAGACAGCTGGTGGA
AACCCGGCAGATCACAAAGCACGTGGCACAGATCCTGGACTCCCGGATGAACACTAAGTACGACGAGAAT
GACAAGCTGATCCGGGAAGTGAAAGTGATCACCCTGAAGTCCAAGCTGGTGTCCGATTTCCGGAAGGATT
TCCAGTTTTACAAAGTGCGCGAGATCAACAACTACCACCACGCCCACGACGCCTACCTGAACGCCGTCGT
GGGAACCGCCCTGATCAAAAAGTACCCTAAGCTGGAAAGCGAGTTCGTGTACGGCGACTACAAGGTGTAC
GACGTGCGGAAGATGATCGCCAAGAGCGAGCAGGAAATCGGCAAGGCTACCGCCAAGTACTTCTTCTACA
GCAACATCATGAACTTTTTCAAGACCGAGATTACCCTGGCCAACGGCGAGATCCGGAAGCGGCCTCTGAT
CGAGACAAACGGCGAAACCGGGGAGATCGTGTGGGATAAGGGCCGGGATTTTGCCACCGTGCGGAAAGTG
CTGAGCATGCCCCAAGTGAATATCGTGAAAAAGACCGAGGTGCAGACAGGCGGCTTCAGCAAAGAGTCTA
TCCTGCCCAAGAGGAACAGCGATAAGCTGATCGCCAGAAAGAAGGACTGGGACCCTAAGAAGTACGGCGG
CTTCGACAGCCCCACCGTGGCCTATTCTGTGCTGGTGGTGGCCAAAGTGGAAAAGGGCAAGTCCAAGAAA
CTGAAGAGTGTGAAAGAGCTGCTGGGGATCACCATCATGGAAAGAAGCAGCTTCGAGAAGAATCCCATCG
ACTTTCTGGAAGCCAAGGGCTACAAAGAAGTGAAAAAGGACCTGATCATCAAGCTGCCTAAGTACTCCCT
GTTCGAGCTGGAAAACGGCCGGAAGAGAATGCTGGCCTCTGCCGGCGAACTGCAGAAGGGAAACGAACTG
GCCCTGCCCTCCAAATATGTGAACTTCCTGTACCTGGCCAGCCACTATGAGAAGCTGAAGGGCTCCCCCG
AGGATAATGAGCAGAAACAGCTGTTTGTGGAACAGCACAAGCACTACCTGGACGAGATCATCGAGCAGAT
CAGCGAGTTCTCCAAGAGAGTGATCCTGGCCGACGCTAATCTGGACAAAGTGCTGTCCGCCTACAACAAG
CACCGGGATAAGCCCATCAGAGAGCAGGCCGAGAATATCATCCACCTGTTTACCCTGACCAATCTGGGAG
CCCCTGCCGCCTTCAAGTACTTTGACACCACCATCGACCGGAAGAGGTACACCAGCACCAAAGAGGTGCT
GGACGCCACCCTGATCCACCAGAGCATCACCGGCCTGTACGAGACACGGATCGACCTGTCTCAGCTGGGA
GGCGACAAGCGACCTGCCGCCACAAAGAAGGCTGGACAGGCTAAGAAGAAGAAAGATTACAAAGACGATG
ACGATAAGGGATCCGGCGCAACAAACTTCTCTCTGCTGAAACAAGCCGGAGATGTCGAAGAGAATCCTGG
ACCGACCGAGTACAAGCCCACGGTGCGCCTCGCCACCCGCGACGACGTCCCCAGGGCCGTACGCACCCTC
GCCGCCGCGTTCGCCGACTACCCCGCCACGCGCCACACCGTCGATCCGGACCGCCACATCGAGCGGGTCA
CCGAGCTGCAAGAACTCTTCCTCACGCGCGTCGGGCTCGACATCGGCAAGGTGTGGGTCGCGGACGACGG
CGCCGCGGTGGCGGTCTGGACCACGCCGGAGAGCGTCGAAGCGGGGGCGGTGTTCGCCGAGATCGGCCCG
CGCATGGCCGAGTTGAGCGGTTCCCGGCTGGCCGCGCAGCAACAGATGGAAGGCCTCCTGGCGCCGCACC
GGCCCAAGGAGCCCGCGTGGTTCCTGGCCACCGTCGGAGTCTCGCCCGACCACCAGGGCAAGGGTCTGGG
CAGCGCCGTCGTGCTCCCCGGAGTGGAGGCGGCCGAGCGCGCCGGGGTGCCCGCCTTCCTGGAGACCTCC
GCGCCCCGCAACCTCCCCTTCTACGAGCGGCTCGGCTTCACCGTCACCGCCGACGTCGAGGTGCCCGAAG
GACCGCGCACCTGGTGCATGACCCGCAAGCCCGGTGCCTGAACGCGTTAAGTCGACAATCAACCTCTGGA
TTACAAAATTTGTGAAAGATTGACTGGTATTCTTAACTATGTTGCTCCTTTTACGCTATGTGGATACGCT
GCTTTAATGCCTTTGTATCATGCTATTGCTTCCCGTATGGCTTTCATTTTCTCCTCCTTGTATAAATCCT
GGTTGCTGTCTCTTTATGAGGAGTTGTGGCCCGTTGTCAGGCAACGTGGCGTGGTGTGCACTGTGTTTGC
TGACGCAACCCCCACTGGTTGGGGCATTGCCACCACCTGTCAGCTCCTTTCCGGGACTTTCGCTTTCCCC
CTCCCTATTGCCACGGCGGAACTCATCGCCGCCTGCCTTGCCCGCTGCTGGACAGGGGCTCGGCTGTTGG
GCACTGACAATTCCGTGGTGTTGTCGGGGAAATCATCGTCCTTTCCTTGGCTGCTCGCCTGTGTTGCCAC
CTGGATTCTGCGCGGGACGTCCTTCTGCTACGTCCCTTCGGCCCTCAATCCAGCGGACCTTCCTTCCCGC
GGCCTGCTGCCGGCTCTGCGGCCTCTTCCGCGTCTTCGCCTTCGCCCTCAGACGAGTCGGATCTCCCTTT
GGGCCGCCTCCCCGCGTCGACTTTAAGACCAATGACTTACAAGGCAGCTGTAGATCTTAGCCACTTTTTA
AAAGAAAAGGGGGGACTGGAAGGGCTAATTCACTCCCAACGAAGACAAGATCTGCTTTTTGCTTGTACTG
GGTCTCTCTGGTTAGACCAGATCTGAGCCTGGGAGCTCTCTGGCTAACTAGGGAACCCACTGCTTAAGCC
TCAATAAAGCTTGCCTTGAGTGCTTCAAGTAGTGTGTGCCCGTCTGTTGTGTGACTCTGGTAACTAGAGA
TCCCTCAGACCCTTTTAGTCAGTGTGGAAAATCTCTAGCAGGGCCCGTTTAAACCCGCTGATCAGCCTCG
ACTGTGCCTTCTAGTTGCCAGCCATCTGTTGTTTGCCCCTCCCCCGTGCCTTCCTTGACCCTGGAAGGTG
CCACTCCCACTGTCCTTTCCTAATAAAATGAGGAAATTGCATCGCATTGTCTGAGTAGGTGTCATTCTAT
TCTGGGGGGTGGGGTGGGGCAGGACAGCAAGGGGGAGGATTGGGAAGACAATAGCAGGCATGCTGGGGAT
GCGGTGGGCTCTATGGCTTCTGAGGCGGAAAGAACCAGCTGGGGCTCTAGGGGGTATCCCC
[124 nt withheld, positions 8672-8795]
C
[91 nt withheld, positions 8797-8887]
A
[49 nt withheld, positions 8889-8937]
CCTTTGACGTTGGAGTCCACGTTCTTT
[37 nt withheld, positions 8965-9001]
ACCCTATCTCGGTCTATTCTTTTGATTTATAAGGGATTTTGCCGATTTCGGCCTATTGGTTAAAAAATGA
GCTGATTTAACAAAAATTTAACGCGAATTAATTCTGTGGAATGTGTGTCAGTTAGGGTGTGGAAAGTCCC
CAGGCTCCCCAGCAGGCAGAAGTATGCAAAGCATGCATCTCAATTAGTCAGCAACCAGGTGTGGAAAGTC
CCCAGGCTCCCCAGCAGGCAGAAGTATGCAAAGCATGCATCTCAATTAGTCAGCAACCATAGTCCCGCCC
CTAACTCCGCCCATCCCGCCCCTAACTCCGCCCAGTTCCGCCCATTCTCCGCCCCATGGCTGACTAATTT
TTTTTATTTATGCAGAGGCCGAGGCCGCCTCTGCCTCTGAGCTATTCCAGAAGTAGTGAGGAGGCTTTTT
TGGAGGCCTAGGCTTTTGCAAAAAGCTCCCGGGAGCTTGTATATCCATTTTCGGATCTGATCAGCACGTG
TTGACAATTAATCATCGGCATAGTATATCGGCATAGTATAATACGACAAGGTGAGGAACTAAACCATGGC
CAAGTTGACCAGTGCCGTTCCGGTGCTCACCGCGCGCGACGTCGCCGGAGCGGTCGAGTTCTGGACCGAC
CGGCTCGGGTTCTCCCGGGACTTCGTGGAGGACGACTTCGCCGGTGTGGTCCGGGACGACGTGACCCTGT
TCATCAGCGCGGTCCAGGACCAGGTGGTGCCGGACAACACCCTGGCCTGGGTGTGGGTGCGCGGCCTGGA
CGAGCTGTACGCCGAGTGGTCGGAGGTCGTGTCCACGAACTTCCGGGACGCCTCCGGGCCGGCCATGACC
GAGATCGGCGAGCAGCCGTGGGGGCGGGAGTTCGCCCTGCGCGACCCGGCCGGCAACTGCGTGCACTTCG
TGGCCGAGGAGCAGGACTGACACGTGCTACGAGATTTCGATTCCACCGCCGCCTTCTATGAAAGGTTGGG
CTTCGGAATCGTTTTCCGGGACGCCGGCTGGATGATCCTCCAGCGCGGGGATCTCATGCTGGAGTTCTTC
GCCCACCCCAACTTGTTTATTGCAGCTTATAATGGTTACAAATAAAGCAATAGCATCACAAATTTCACAA
ATAAAGCATTTTTTTCACTGCATTCTAGTTGTGGTTTGTCCAAACTCATCAATGTATCTTATCATGTCTG
TATACCGTCGACCTCTAGCTAGAGCTTGGCGTAATCATGGTCATAGCTGTTTCCTGTGTGAAATTGTTAT
CCGCTCACAATTCCACACAACATACGAGCCGGAAGCATAAAGTGTAAAGCCTGGGGTGCCTAATGAGTGA
GCTAACTCACATTAATTGCGTTGCGCTCACTGCCCGCTTTCCAGTCGGGAAACCTGTCGTGCCAGCTGCA
TTAATGAATCGGCCAACGCGCGGGGAGAGGCGGTTTGCGTATTGGGCGCTCTTCCGCTTCCTCGCTCACT
GACTCGCTGCGCTCGGTCGTTCGGCTGCGGCGAGCGGTATCAGCTCACTCAAAGGCGGTAATACGGTTAT
CCACAGAATCAGGGGATAACGCAGGAAAGAACATGTGAGCAAAAGGCCAGCAAAAGGCCAGGAACCGTAA
AAAGGCCGCGTTGCTGGCGTTTTTCCATAGGCTCCGCCCCCCTGACGAGCATCACAAAAATCGACGCTCA
AGTCAGAGGTGGCGAAACCCGACAGGACTATAAAGATACCAGGCGTTTCCCCCTGGAAGCTCCCTCGTGC
GCTCTCCTGTTCCGACCCTGCCGCTTACCGGATACCTGTCCGCCTTTCTCCCTTCGGGAAGCGTGGCGCT
TTCTCATAGCTCACGCTGTAGGTATCTCAGTTCGGTGTAGGTCGTTCGCTCCAAGCTGGGCTGTGTGCAC
GAACCCCCCGTTCAGCCCGACCGCTGCGCCTTATCCGGTAACTATCGTCTTGAGTCCAACCCGGTAAGAC
ACGACTTATCGCCACTGGCAGCAGCCACTGGTAACAGGATTAGCAGAGCGAGGTATGTAGGCGGTGCTAC
AGAGTTCTTGAAGTGGTGGCCTAACTACGGCTACACTAGAAGAACAGTATTTGGTATCTGCGCTCTGCTG
AAGCCAGTTACCTTCGGAAAAAGAGTTGGTAGCTCTTGATCCGGCAAACAAACCACCGCTGGTAGCGGTG
GTTTTTTTGTTTGCAAGCAGCAGATTACGCGCAGAAAAAAAGGATCTCAAGAAGATCCTTTGATCTTTTC
TACGGGGTCTGACGCTCAGTGGAACGAAAACTCACGTTAAGGGATTTTGGTCATGAGATTATCAAAAAGG
ATCTTCACCTAGATCCTTTTAAATTAAAAATGAAGTTTTAAATCAATCTAAAGTATATATGAGTAAACTT
GGTCTGACAGTTACCAATGCTTAATCAGTGAGGCACCTATCTCAGCGATCTGTCTATTTCGTTCATCCAT
AGTTGCCTGACTCCCCGTCGTGTAGATAACTACGATACGGGAGGGCTTACCATCTGGCCCCAGTGCTGCA
ATGATACCGCGAGACCCACGCTCACCGGCTCCAGATTTATCAGCAATAAACCAGCCAGCCGGAAGGGCCG
AGCGCAGAAGTGGTCCTGCAACTTTATCCGCCTCCATCCAGTCTATTAATTGTTGCCGGGAAGCTAGAGT
AAGTAGTTCGCCAGTTAATAGTTTGCGCAACGTTGTTGCCATTGCTACAGGCATCGTGGTGTCACGCTCG
TCGTTTGGTATGGCTTCATTCAGCTCCGGTTCCCAACGATCAAGGCGAGTTACATGATCCCCCATGTTGT
GCAAAAAAGCGGTTAGCTCCTTCGGTCCTCCGATCGTTGTCAGAAGTAAGTTGGCCGCAGTGTTATCACT
CATGGTTATGGCAGCACTGCATAATTCTCTTACTGTCATGCCATCCGTAAGATGCTTTTCTGTGACTGGT
GAGTACTCAACCAAGTCATTCTGAGAATAGTGTATGCGGCGACCGAGTTGCTCTTGCCCGGCGTCAATAC
GGGATAATACCGCGCCACATAGCAGAACTTTAAAAGTGCTCATCATTGGAAAACGTTCTTCGGGGCGAAA
ACTCTCAAGGATCTTACCGCTGTTGAGATCCAGTTCGATGTAACCCACTCGTGCACCCAACTGATCTTCA
GCATCTTTTACTTTCACCAGCGTTTCTGGGTGAGCAAAAACAGGAAGGCAAAATGCCGCAAAAAAGGGAA
TAAGGGCGACACGGAAATGTTGAATACTCATACTCTTCCTTTTTCAATATTATTGAAGCATTTATCAGGG
TTATTGTCTCATGAGCGGATACATATTTGAATGTATTTAGAAAAATAAACAAATAGGGGTTCCGCGCACA
TTTCCCCGAAAAGTGCCACCTGACGTCGACGGATCGGGAGATCTCCCGATCCCCTATGGTGCACTCTCAG
TACAATCTGCTCTGATGCCGCATAGTTAAGCCAGTATCTGCTCCCTGCTTGTGTGTTGGAGGTCGCTGAG
TAGTGCGCGAGCAAAATTTAAGCTACAACAAGGCAAGGCTTGACCGACAATTGCATGAAGAATCTGCTTA
GGGTTAGGCGTTTTGCGCTGCTTCGCGATGTACGGGCCAGATATACGCGTTGACATTGATTATTGACTAG
TTATTAATAGTAATCAATTACGGGGTCATTAGTTCATAGCCCATATATGGAGTTCCGCGTTACATAACTT
ACGGTAAATGGCCCGCCTGGCTGACCGCCCAACGACCCCCGCCCATTGACGTCAATAATGACGTATGTTC
CCATAGTAACGCCAATAGGGACTTTCCATTGACGTCAATGGGTGGAGTATTTACGGTAAACTGCCCACTT
GGCAGTACATCAAGTGTATCATATGCCAAGTACGCCCCCTATTGACGTCAATGACGGTAAATGGCCCGCC
TGGCATTATGCCCAGTACATGACCTTATGGGACTTTCCTACTTGGCAGTACATCTACGTATTAGTCATCG
CTATTACCATGGTGATGCGGTT
